>Addgene plasmid #178102 | ATP1A1_G4_Q118R_MTOR_F2108L_Dual_pegRNA | addgene full sequence | sequence record 350124 | Addgene NGS Result
GAGGGCCTATTTCCCATGATTCCTTCATATTTGCATATACGATACAAGGCTGTTAGAGAGATAATTAGAA
TTAATTTGACTGTAAACACAAAGATATTAGTACAAAATACGTGACGTAGAAAGTAATAATTTCTTGGGTA
GTTTGCAGTTTTAAAATTATGTTTTAAAATGGACTATCATATGCTTACCGTAACTTGAAAGTATTTCGAT
TTCTTGGCTTTATATATCTTGTGGAAAGGACGAAACACCGCAGCTGCTTTGAGATTCGTGTTTTAGAGCT
AGAAATAGCAAGTTAAAATAAGGCTAGTCCGTTATCAACTTGAAAAAGTGGCACCGAGTCGGTGCTGTGT
TGCGACGAATCTCAAAGCAGTTTTTTTAAGCTTGGGCCGCTCGAGGTACCTCTCTACATATGACATGTGA
GCAAAAGGCCAGCAAAAGGCCAGGAACCGTAAAAAGGCCGCGTTGCTGGCGTTTTTCCATAGGCTCCGCC
CCCCTGACGAGCATCACAAAAATCGACGCTCAAGTCAGAGGTGGCGAAACCCGACAGGACTATAAAGATA
CCAGGCGTTTCCCCCTGGAAGCTCCCTCGTGCGCTCTCCTGTTCCGACCCTGCCGCTTACCGGATACCTG
TCCGCCTTTCTCCCTTCGGGAAGCGTGGCGCTTTCTCATAGCTCACGCTGTAGGTATCTCAGTTCGGTGT
AGGTCGTTCGCTCCAAGCTGGGCTGTGTGCACGAACCCCCCGTTCAGCCCGACCGCTGCGCCTTATCCGG
TAACTATCGTCTTGAGTCCAACCCGGTAAGACACGACTTATCGCCACTGGCAGCAGCCACTGGTAACAGG
ATTAGCAGAGCGAGGTATGTAGGCGGTGCTACAGAGTTCTTGAAGTGGTGGCCTAACTACGGCTACACTA
GAAGAACAGTATTTGGTATCTGCGCTCTGCTGAAGCCAGTTACCTTCGGAAAAAGAGTTGGTAGCTCTTG
ATCCGGCAAACAAACCACCGCTGGTAGCGGTGGTTTTTTTGTTTGCAAGCAGCAGATTACGCGCAGAAAA
AAAGGATCTCAAGAAGATCCTTTGATCTTTTCTACGGGGTCTGACGCTCAGTGGAACGAAAACTCACGTT
AAGGGATTTTGGTCATGAGATTATCAAAAAGGATCTTCACCTAGATCCTTTTAAATTAAAAATGAAGTTT
TAAATCAATCTAAAGTATATATGAGTAAACTTGGTCTGACAGTTACCAATGCTTAATCAGTGAGGCACCT
ATCTCAGCGATCTGTCTATTTCGTTCATCCATAGTTGCCTGACTCCCCGTCGTGTAGATAACTACGATAC
GGGAGGGCTTACCATCTGGCCCCAGTGCTGCAATGATACCGCGAGATCCACGCTCACCGGCTCCAGATTT
ATCAGCAATAAACCAGCCAGCCGGAAGGGCCGAGCGCAGAAGTGGTCCTGCAACTTTATCCGCCTCCATC
CAGTCTATTAATTGTTGCCGGGAAGCTAGAGTAAGTAGTTCGCCAGTTAATAGTTTGCGCAACGTTGTTG
CCATTGCTACAGGCATCGTGGTGTCACGCTCGTCGTTTGGTATGGCTTCATTCAGCTCCGGTTCCCAACG
ATCAAGGCGAGTTACATGATCCCCCATGTTGTGCAAAAAAGCGGTTAGCTCCTTCGGTCCTCCGATCGTT
GTCAGAAGTAAGTTGGCCGCAGTGTTATCACTCATGGTTATGGCAGCACTGCATAATTCTCTTACTGTCA
TGCCATCCGTAAGATGCTTTTCTGTGACTGGTGAGTACTCAACCAAGTCATTCTGAGAATAGTGTATGCG
GCGACCGAGTTGCTCTTGCCCGGCGTCAATACGGGATAATACCGCGCCACATAGCAGAACTTTAAAAGTG
CTCATCATTGGAAAACGTTCTTCGGGGCGAAAACTCTCAAGGATCTTACCGCTGTTGAGATCCAGTTCGA
TGTAACCCACTCGTGCACCCAACTGATCTTCAGCATCTTTTACTTTCACCAGCGTTTCTGGGTGAGCAAA
AACAGGAAGGCAAAATGCCGCAAAAAAGGGAATAAGGGCGACACGGAAATGTTGAATACTCATACTCTTC
CTTTTTCAATATTATTGAAGCATTTATCAGGGTTATTGTCTCATGAGCGGATACATATTTGAATGTATTT
AGAAAAATAAACAAATAGGGGTTCCGCGCACATTTCCCCGAAAAGTGCCACCTGACGTCGCTAGCTGTAC
ATACCAAGGTCGGGCAGGAAGAGGGCCTATTTCCCATGATTCCTTCATATTTGCATATACGATACAAGGC
TGTTAGAGAGATAATTAGAATTAATTTGACTGTAAACACAAAGATATTAGTACAAAATACGTGACGTAGA
AAGTAATAATTTCTTGGGTAGTTTGCAGTTTTAAAATTATGTTTTAAAATGGACTATCATATGCTTACCG
TAACTTGAAAGTATTTCGATTTCTTGGCTTTATATATCTTGTGGAAAGGACGAAACACCGTTCCTCTTCT
GTAGCAGCTGTTTTAGAGCTAGAAATAGCAAGTTAAAATAAGGCTAGTCCGTTATCAACTTGAAAAAGTG
GCACCGAGTCGGTGCTAGCATCAGAGCTGCTACAGAAGAGTTTTTTTAAGCTTGGGCCGCTCGAGGTACC
TCTCTACGTCGACTGGATCCGGTACCAAGGTCGGGCAGGAA
Features (pLannotate 1.2.2; 8 found; start..end, strand, type, name):
      1..241     +  promoter       U6 promoter: RNA polymerase III promoter for human U6 snRNA
    270..345     +  misc_RNA       gRNA scaffold: guide RNA scaffold for the Streptococcus pyogenes CRISPR/Cas9 system
    346..367     +  CDS            FRB* (fragment): T2098L mutant of FKBP-rapamycin binding domain of human FRAP binds synthetic ligands such as AP21967
    474..1062    -  rep_origin     ori: high-copy-number ColE1/pMB1/pBR322/pUC origin of replication
   1233..2093    -  CDS            AmpR: β-lactamase; bla; confers resistance to ampicillin, carbenicillin, and related antibiotics
   2094..2198    -  promoter       AmpR promoter: bla
   2261..2501    +  promoter       U6 promoter: RNA polymerase III promoter for human U6 snRNA
   2530..2605    +  misc_RNA       gRNA scaffold: guide RNA scaffold for the Streptococcus pyogenes CRISPR/Cas9 system
