[The description below was written by a language model from this plasmid's Addgene catalogue record and pLannotate feature annotations shown in this document.]
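Description:
ATP1A1_G4_Q118R_MTOR_F2108L_Dual_pegRNA is a compact 2.7 kb mammalian CRISPR plasmid built on the pU6-pegRNA-GG-acceptor backbone and used for prime editing in human cells. It is propagated in E. coli as a high-copy plasmid through a ColE1/pUC-type origin and selected with ampicillin via a β-lactamase gene under its native bla promoter. It carries no mammalian selection marker or editor protein, so the prime editor must be supplied from a separate construct.

The payload consists of two independent expression units, each with a human U6 RNA polymerase III promoter followed by a spacer and the Streptococcus pyogenes Cas9 guide RNA scaffold, extended at the 3′ end to form a pegRNA. The pegRNA sequences were inserted through BsaI sites that were destroyed during cloning. One pegRNA installs the Q118R substitution in ATP1A1, and the other installs the F2108L rapamycin-resistance mutation in MTOR. The short "FRB* fragment" annotated directly after one scaffold is most plausibly the automated annotation tool matching the MTOR-derived 3′ extension of that pegRNA, since the FRB domain is part of MTOR, rather than a genuine coding sequence.

The plasmid is derived from ATP1A1_G4_Q118R_Dual_pegRNA and serves as a positive control for a marker-free coselection strategy. Cells that acquire the ATP1A1 edit are selected, which enriches for simultaneous editing at the second locus, here MTOR. For PE3-format editing, the depositor pairs it with a companion dual-sgRNA vector that supplies nicking guides for ATP1A1 and MTOR.
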