Addgene plasmid #178102: ATP1A1_G4_Q118R_MTOR_F2108L_Dual_pegRNA
Purpose: Control vector for coselection for prime editing in human cells. Tandem expression of ATP1A1 Q118R-G4 and MTOR-F2108L pegRNAs from two independent U6 promoters.
Depositing lab: Yannick Doyon. Depositing organization: Universite Laval. Publication: Marker-free co-selection for successive rounds of prime editing in human cells. Levesque S, Mayorga D, Fiset JP, Goupil C, Duringer A, Loiselle A, Bouchard E, Agudelo D, Doyon Y. Nat Commun. 2022 Oct 7;13(1):5909. doi: 10.1038/s41467-022-33669-z. PubMed 36207338.
Backbone
  Vector backbone: pU6-pegRNA-GG-acceptor
  Total vector size (bp): 2701
  Vector type: Mammalian Expression, CRISPR ; Prime editing
Growth in bacteria
  Bacterial resistance: Ampicillin, 100 μg/mL
  Growth temperature: 37°C
  Growth strain: DH5alpha
  Copy number: High Copy
Gene/Insert
  Gene/Insert name: ATP1A1 G4 Q118R pegRNA + MTOR-F2108L pegRNA
  gRNA/shRNA sequence: GTTCCTCTTCTGTAGCAGCT and GCAGCTGCTTTGAGATTCGT
  Promoter: Tandem U6 promoters
  Cloning method: Restriction Enzyme; 5′ cloning site BsaI (destroyed during cloning); 3′ cloning site BsaI (destroyed during cloning)
  Sequencing primers: 5′ CAGGGTTATTGTCTCATGAGCGG; 3′ GGGAAACGCCTGGTATCTTT
Terms and licenses: Academic/Nonprofit Terms; Industry Terms: Not Available to Industry
Depositor comments: Control pegRNA vector derived from ATP1A1_G4_Q118R_Dual_pegRNA. This vector can be used as a positive control for prime editing (PE3 in combination with ATP1A1_G3_MTOR_Nick_Intron-45_Dual_sgRNA) to co-target ATP1A1 (Q118R) and MTOR to perform coselection for MTOR rapamycin resistance mutation F2108L. Please visit https://doi.org/10.1101/2021.11.02.464583 for bioRxiv preprint.
How to cite: ATP1A1_G4_Q118R_MTOR_F2108L_Dual_pegRNA was a gift from Yannick Doyon (Addgene plasmid # 178102 ; http://n2t.net/addgene:178102 ; RRID:Addgene_178102)
